>Addgene plasmid #111755 | DOT1L-CC2 | addgene full sequence | sequence record 212905 | Addgene NGS Result
TGGCGAATGGG
[124 nt withheld, positions 12-135]
C
[91 nt withheld, positions 137-227]
A
[49 nt withheld, positions 229-277]
CCTTTGACGTTGGAGTCCACGTTCTTT
[37 nt withheld, positions 305-341]
ACCCTATCTCGGTCTATTCTTTTGATTTATAAGGGATTTTGCCGATTTCGGCCTATTGGTTAAAAAATGA
GCTGATTTAACAAAAATTTAACGCGAATTTTAACAAAATATTAACGCTTACAATTTAGGTGGCACTTTTC
GGGGAAATGTGCGCGGAACCCCTATTTGTTTATTTTTCTAAATACATTCAAATATGTATCCGCTCATGAA
TTAATTCTTAGAAAAACTCATCGAGCATCAAATGAAACTGCAATTTATTCATATCAGGATTATCAATACC
ATATTTTTGAAAAAGCCGTTTCTGTAATGAAGGAGAAAACTCACCGAGGCAGTTCCATAGGATGGCAAGA
TCCTGGTATCGGTCTGCGATTCCGACTCGTCCAACATCAATACAACCTATTAATTTCCCCTCGTCAAAAA
TAAGGTTATCAAGTGAGAAATCACCATGAGTGACGACTGAATCCGGTGAGAATGGCAAAAGTTTATGCAT
TTCTTTCCAGACTTGTTCAACAGGCCAGCCATTACGCTCGTCATCAAAATCACTCGCATCAACCAAACCG
TTATTCATTCGTGATTGCGCCTGAGCGAGACGAAATACGCGATCGCTGTTAAAAGGACAATTACAAACAG
GAATCGAATGCAACCGGCGCAGGAACACTGCCAGCGCATCAACAATATTTTCACCTGAATCAGGATATTC
TTCTAATACCTGGAATGCTGTTTTCCCGGGGATCGCAGTGGTGAGTAACCATGCATCATCAGGAGTACGG
ATAAAATGCTTGATGGTCGGAAGAGGCATAAATTCCGTCAGCCAGTTTAGTCTGACCATCTCATCTGTAA
CATCATTGGCAACGCTACCTTTGCCATGTTTCAGAAACAACTCTGGCGCATCGGGCTTCCCATACAATCG
ATAGATTGTCGCACCTGATTGCCCGACATTATCGCGAGCCCATTTATACCCATATAAATCAGCATCCATG
TTGGAATTTAATCGCGGCCTAGAGCAAGACGTTTCCCGTTGAATATGGCTCATAACACCCCTTGTATTAC
TGTTTATGTAAGCAGACAGTTTTATTGTTCATGACCAAAATCCCTTAACGTGAGTTTTCGTTCCACTGAG
CGTCAGACCCCGTAGAAAAGATCAAAGGATCTTCTTGAGATCCTTTTTTTCTGCGCGTAATCTGCTGCTT
GCAAACAAAAAAACCACCGCTACCAGCGGTGGTTTGTTTGCCGGATCAAGAGCTACCAACTCTTTTTCCG
AAGGTAACTGGCTTCAGCAGAGCGCAGATACCAAATACTGTCCTTCTAGTGTAGCCGTAGTTAGGCCACC
ACTTCAAGAACTCTGTAGCACCGCCTACATACCTCGCTCTGCTAATCCTGTTACCAGTGGCTGCTGCCAG
TGGCGATAAGTCGTGTCTTACCGGGTTGGACTCAAGACGATAGTTACCGGATAAGGCGCAGCGGTCGGGC
TGAACGGGGGGTTCGTGCACACAGCCCAGCTTGGAGCGAACGACCTACACCGAACTGAGATACCTACAGC
GTGAGCTATGAGAAAGCGCCACGCTTCCCGAAGGGAGAAAGGCGGACAGGTATCCGGTAAGCGGCAGGGT
CGGAACAGGAGAGCGCACGAGGGAGCTTCCAGGGGGAAACGCCTGGTATCTTTATAGTCCTGTCGGGTTT
CGCCACCTCTGACTTGAGCGTCGATTTTTGTGATGCTCGTCAGGGGGGCGGAGCCTATGGAAAAACGCCA
GCAACGCGGCCTTTTTACGGTTCCTGGCCTTTTGCTGGCCTTTTGCTCACATGTTCTTTCCTGCGTTATC
CCCTGATTCTGTGGATAACCGTATTACCGCCTTTGAGTGAGCTGATACCGCTCGCCGCAGCCGAACGACC
GAGCGCAGCGAGTCAGTGAGCGAGGAAGCGGAAGAGCGCCTGATGCGGTATTTTCTCCTTACGCATCTGT
GCGGTATTTCACACCGCAATGGTGCACTCTCAGTACAATCTGCTCTGATGCCGCATAGTTAAGCCAGTAT
ACACTCCGCTATCGCTACGTGACTGGGTCATGGCTGCGCCCCGACACCCGCCAACACCCGCTGACGCGCC
CTGACGGGCTTGTCTGCTCCCGGCATCCGCTTACAGACAAGCTGTGACCGTCTCCGGGAGCTGCATGTGT
CAGAGGTTTTCACCGTCATCACCGAAACGCGCGAGGCAGCTGCGGTAAAGCTCATCAGCGTGGTCGTGAA
GCGATTCACAGATGTCTGCCTGTTCATCCGCGTCCAGCTCGTTGAGTTTCTCCAGAAGCGTTAATGTCTG
GCTTCTGATAAAGCGGGCCATGTTAAGGGCGGTTTTTTCCTGTTTGGTCACTGATGCCTCCGTGTAAGGG
GGATTTCTGTTCATGGGGGTAATGATACCGATGAAACGAGAGAGGATGCTCACGATACGGGTTACTGATG
ATGAACATGCCCGGTTACTGGAACGTTGTGAGGGTAAACAACTGGCGGTATGGATGCGGCGGGACCAGAG
AAAAATCACTCAGGGTCAATGCCAGCGCTTCGTTAATACAGATGTAGGTGTTCCACAGGGTAGCCAGCAG
CATCCTGCGATGCAGATCCGGAACATAATGGTGCAGGGCGCTGACTTCCGCGTTTCCAGACTTTACGAAA
CACGGAAACCGAAGACCATTCATGTTGTTGCTCAGGTCGCAGACGTTTTGCAGCAGCAGTCGCTTCACGT
TCGCTCGCGTATCGGTGATTCATTCTGCTAACCAGTAAGGCAACCCCGCCAGCCTAGCCGGGTCCTCAAC
GACAGGAGCACGATCATGCGCACCCGTGGGGCCGCCATGCCGGCGATAATGGCCTGCTTCTCGCCGAAAC
GTTTGGTGGCGGGACCAGTGACGAAGGCTTGAGCGAGGGCGTGCAAGATTCCGAATACCGCAAGCGACAG
GCCGATCATCGTCGCGCTCCAGCGAAAGCGGTCCTCGCCGAAAATGACCCAGAGCGCTGCCGGCACCTGT
CCTACGAGTTGCATGATAAAGAAGACAGTCATAAGTGCGGCGACGATAGTCATGCCCCGCGCCCACCGGA
AGGAGCTGACTGGGTTGAAGGCTCTCAAGGGCATCGGTCGAGATCCCGGTGCCTAATGAGTGAGCTAACT
TACATTAATTGCGTTGCGCTCACTGCCCGCTTTCCAGTCGGGAAACCTGTCGTGCCAGCTGCATTAATGA
ATCGGCCAACGCGCGGGGAGAGGCGGTTTGCGTATTGGGCGCCAGGGTGGTTTTTCTTTTCACCAGTGAG
ACGGGCAACAGCTGATTGCCCTTCACCGCCTGGCCCTGAGAGAGTTGCAGCAAGCGGTCCACGCTGGTTT
GCCCCAGCAGGCGAAAATCCTGTTTGATGGTGGTTAACGGCGGGATATAACATGAGCTGTCTTCGGTATC
GTCGTATCCCACTACCGAGATATCCGCACCAACGCGCAGCCCGGACTCGGTAATGGCGCGCATTGCGCCC
AGCGCCATCTGATCGTTGGCAACCAGCATCGCAGTGGGAACGATGCCCTCATTCAGCATTTGCATGGTTT
GTTGAAAACCGGACATGGCACTCCAGTCGCCTTCCCGTTCCGCTATCGGCTGAATTTGATTGCGAGTGAG
ATATTTATGCCAGCCAGCCAGACGCAGACGCGCCGAGACAGAACTTAATGGGCCCGCTAACAGCGCGATT
TGCTGGTGACCCAATGCGACCAGATGCTCCACGCCCAGTCGCGTACCGTCTTCATGGGAGAAAATAATAC
TGTTGATGGGTGTCTGGTCAGAGACATCAAGAAATAACGCCGGAACATTAGTGCAGGCAGCTTCCACAGC
AATGGCATCCTGGTCATCCAGCGGATAGTTAATGATCAGCCCACTGACGCGTTGCGCGAGAAGATTGTGC
ACCGCCGCTTTACAGGCTTCGACGCCGCTTCGTTCTACCATCGACACCACCACGCTGGCACCCAGTTGAT
CGGCGCGAGATTTAATCGCCGCGACAATTTGCGACGGCGCGTGCAGGGCCAGACTGGAGGTGGCAACGCC
AATCAGCAACGACTGTTTGCCCGCCAGTTGTTGTGCCACGCGGTTGGGAATGTAATTCAGCTCCGCCATC
GCCGCTTCCACTTTTTCCCGCGTTTTCGCAGAAACGTGGCTGGCCTGGTTCACCACGCGGGAAACGGTCT
GATAAGAGACACCGGCATACTCTGCGACATCGTATAACGTTACTGGTTTCACATTCACCACCCTGAATTG
ACTCTCTTCCGGGCGCTATCATGCCATACCGCGAAAGGTTTTGCGCCATTCGATGGTGTCCGGGATCTCG
ACGCTCTCCCTTATGCGACTCCTGCATTAGGAAGCAGCCCAGTAGTAGGTTGAGGCCGTTGAGCACCGCC
GCCGCAAGGAATGGTGCATGCAAGGAGATGGCGCCCAACAGTCCCCCGGCCACGGGGCCTGCCACCATAC
CCACGCCGAAACAAGCGCTCATGAGCCCGAAGTGGCGAGCCCGATCTTCCCCATCGGTGATGTCGGCGAT
ATAGGCGCCAGCAACCGCACCTGTGGCGCCGGTGATGCCGGCCACGATGCGTCCGGCGTAGAGGATCGAG
ATCTCGATCCCGCGAAATTAATACGACTCACTATAGGGGAATTGTGAGCGGATAACAATTCCCCTCTAGA
AATAATTTTGTTTAACTTTAAGAAGGAGATATACCATGAAAAAACATCACCATCATCATCATCATCACAG
CAGCGGCCTGGTTCCGCGTGGTAGTATGTCGGACTCAGAAGTCAATCAAGAAGCTAAGCCAGAGGTCAAG
CCAGAAGTCAAGCCTGAGACTCACATCAATTTAAAGGTGTCCGATGGATCTTCAGAGATCTTCTTCAAGA
TCAAAAAGACCACTCCTTTAAGAAGGCTGATGGAAGCGTTCGCTAAAAGACAGGGTAAGGAAATGGACTC
CTTAAGATTCTTGTACGACGGTATTAGAATCCAAGCTGATCAGACCCCTGAAGATTTGGACATGGAGGAT
AACGATATTATTGAGGCTCACAGAGAACAGATTGGTGGAACAGAAAACTTGTATTTCCAGGGCACCTACA
ACGACCTGATTCAAGCGCAGAAGGAGATCTCCGCCCATAACCAGCAGCTGCGGGAGCAGTCGGAGCAGCT
GGAGCAGGACAACCGCGCGCTCCGCGGCCAGAGCTTGCAGCTGCTCAAGGCTCGCTGCGAGGAGCTGCAG
TGATGACGAAGCTTGCGGCCGCACTCGAGCACCACCACCACCACCACTGAGATCCGGCTGCTAACAAAGC
CCGAAAGGAAGCTGAGTTGGCTGCTGCCACCGCTGAGCAATAACTAGCATAACCCCTTGGGGCCTCTAAA
CGGGTCTTGAGGGGTTTTTTGCTGAAAGGAGGAACTATATCCGGAT
Features (pLannotate 1.2.2; 21 found; start..end, strand, type, name):
     12..440     +  rep_origin     f1 ori (sequence partly withheld): f1 bacteriophage origin of replication; arrow indicates direction of (+) strand synthesis
    493..550     +  promoter       AmpR promoter (fragment): bla
    559..1374    -  CDS            KanR: aminoglycoside phosphotransferase; aph(3')-Ia; confers resistance to kanamycin in bacteria or G418 (Geneticin®) in eukaryotes
   1496..2084    +  rep_origin     ori: high-copy-number ColE1/pMB1/pBR322/pUC origin of replication
   2270..2409    -  misc_feature   bom: basis of mobility region from pBR322
   2511..2702    -  CDS            rop: Rop protein, which maintains plasmids at low copy number; rop
   2719..3099    +  CDS            YPB1_ECOLX: Protein predicted: Swiss-Prot protein existence level 4. From Escherichia coli.
   3171..3462    -  CDS            TcR (fragment): tetracycline efflux protein; tet; confers resistance to tetracycline
   3477..3498    -  protein_bind   CAP binding site: CAP binding activates transcription in the presence of cAMP. E. coli catabolite activator protein
   3511..4593    -  CDS            lacI: lac repressor; lacI; The lac repressor binds to the lac operator to inhibit transcription in E. coli. This inhibition can be relieved by adding lactose or isopropyl-β-D-thiogalactopyranoside (IPTG).
   4594..4671    -  promoter       lacI promoter: lacI
   4679..4958    -  CDS            TcR (fragment): tetracycline efflux protein; tet; confers resistance to tetracycline
   4980..4998    +  promoter       T7 promoter: promoter for bacteriophage T7 RNA polymerase
   4999..5023    +  protein_bind   lac operator: The lac repressor binds to the lac operator to inhibit transcription in E. coli. This inhibition can be relieved by adding lactose or isopropyl-β-D-thiogalactopyranoside (IPTG). lac repressor encoded by lacI
   5038..5060    +  RBS            RBS: efficient ribosome binding site from bacteriophage T7 gene 10 (Olins and Rangwala, 1989)
   5082..5098    +  CDS            capTEV™ (fragment): composite tag for in vivo biotinylation, TEV protease cleavage, and 6xHis tagging
   5127..5419    +  CDS            SUMO (fragment): cleavable ubiquitin-like protein tag; S. cerevisiae SMT3 (truncated)
   5445..5591    +  CDS            DOT1L (fragment): DOT1L_HUMAN - Also known as KIAA1814, KMT4. Experimental evidence at protein level: Swiss-Prot protein existence level 1. Histone methyltransferase. Methylates 'Lys-79' of histone H3. Nucleosomes are preferred as substrate compared to free histones (PubMed:12123582). Binds to DNA (PubMed:12628190). From Homo sapiens (Human).
   5621..5638    +  CDS            9xHis (fragment): 9xHis affinity tag
   5648..5697    +  CDS            SET1 (fragment): solubility-enhancement tag derived from T7 phage gene 10B
   5705..5752    +  terminator     T7 terminator: transcription terminator for bacteriophage T7 RNA polymerase
