[The description below was written by a language model from this plasmid's Addgene catalogue record and pLannotate feature annotations shown in this document.]
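Description:
DOT1L-CC2 is a bacterial expression plasmid built on the pET28-MKH8SUMO backbone, made to produce a short fragment of the human histone H3 lysine-79 methyltransferase DOT1L for structure determination. The 147 bp insert encodes only the second coiled-coil segment of the protein (residues 560-608). It derives from a synthetic gene and was introduced by ligation-independent cloning. The full sequence record is 5,777 nt. The plasmid is selected with kanamycin through an aminoglycoside phosphotransferase gene and replicates from a ColE1/pBR322-type origin accompanied by the bom and rop elements, the latter normally restraining copy number (the catalogue lists copy number as unknown). An f1 phage origin is also present. Short tetracycline-resistance and AmpR promoter fragments in the annotation appear to be backbone remnants rather than functional markers.

Expression is driven by a T7 promoter followed by a lac operator and the T7 gene 10 ribosome binding site, and a plasmid-borne lacI gene supplies the repressor. Transcription therefore depends on a host that provides T7 RNA polymerase and can be induced with IPTG, and it ends at the T7 terminator. According to the catalogue, the coiled-coil fragment carries an N-terminal 8xHis tag, a thrombin site, a SUMO domain and a TEV protease site. This arrangement allows metal-affinity purification, improves the solubility of the small peptide, and permits removal of the fusion partner by protease cleavage. The feature table confirms the yeast SMT3-derived SUMO segment directly upstream of DOT1L, and a short hit labelled capTEV probably corresponds to the histidine tag. A His-tag fragment annotated downstream of the insert is likely residual pET28 vector sequence, and the record does not indicate whether it is translated.
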