Addgene plasmid #111755: DOT1L-CC2
Purpose: Bacterial expression for structure determination
Depositing lab: Cheryl Arrowsmith. Depositing organization: University of Toronto. Publication: Structural and functional analysis of the DOT1L-AF10 complex reveals mechanistic insights into MLL-AF10-associated leukemogenesis. Zhang H, Zhou B, Qin S, Xu J, Harding R, Tempel W, Nayak V, Li Y, Loppnau P, Dou Y, Min J. Genes Dev. 2018 Mar 1;32(5-6):341-346. doi: 10.1101/gad.311639.118. Epub 2018 Mar 21. PubMed 29563185.
Backbone
  Vector backbone: pET28-MKH8SUMO
  Vector type: Bacterial Expression
Growth in bacteria
  Bacterial resistance: Kanamycin, 50 μg/mL
  Growth temperature: 37°C
  Growth strain: DH5alpha
  Copy number: Unknown
Gene/Insert
  Gene/Insert name: DOT1L (alt name: DOT1 like histone lysine methyltransferase)
  Species: H. sapiens (human)
  Insert size (bp): 147
  Mutation: Contains coiled coil #2 (residues 560-608)
  Entrez Gene: DOT1L (a.k.a. DOT1, KMT4)
  Promoter: T7
  Tag / fusion protein: 8xHis-Thrombin-SUMO-TEV (N terminal on insert)
  Cloning method: Ligation Independent Cloning
  Sequencing primers: 5′ T7; 3′ T7-term
Resource information
  A portion of this plasmid was derived from a plasmid made by: synthetic gene ordered from GeneScript
Terms and licenses: Academic/Nonprofit Terms; Industry Terms: Not Available to Industry
How to cite: DOT1L-CC2 was a gift from Cheryl Arrowsmith (Addgene plasmid # 111755 ; http://n2t.net/addgene:111755 ; RRID:Addgene_111755)
