>Addgene plasmid #111755 | DOT1L-CC2 | depositor partial sequence | sequence record 209906 | insert
ACCTACAACGACCTGATTCAAGCGCAGAAGGAGATCTCCGCCCATAACCAGCAGCTGCGGGAGCAGTCGG
AGCAGCTGGAGCAGGACAACCGCGCGCTCCGCGGCCAGAGCTTGCAGCTGCTCAAGGCTCGCTGCGAGGA
GCTGCAG
